Addgene plasmid #163981: pcDNA3.1 6A NLRP1 UPA-CARD-FLAG R1392E
Purpose: Mammalian expression vector encoding human NLRP1 UPA-CARD (filament-deficient mutant) with a C-terminal FLAG tag
Depositing lab: Hao Wu. Depositing organization: Boston Children's Hospital. Publication: Mechanism of filament formation in UPA-promoted CARD8 and NLRP1 inflammasomes. Robert Hollingsworth L, David L, Li Y, Griswold AR, Ruan J, Sharif H, Fontana P, Orth-He EL, Fu TM, Bachovchin DA, Wu H. Nat Commun. 2021 Jan 8;12(1):189. doi: 10.1038/s41467-020-20320-y. PubMed 33420033.
Backbone
  Vector backbone: pcDNA3.1 LIC 6A
  Vector type: Mammalian Expression
Growth in bacteria
  Bacterial resistance: Ampicillin, 100 μg/mL
  Growth temperature: 37°C
  Growth strain: DH5alpha
  Copy number: High Copy
Gene/Insert
  Gene/Insert name: NLRP1 UPA-CARD
  Species: H. sapiens (human)
  Mutation: R1392E
  Entrez Gene: NLRP1 (a.k.a. AIADK, CARD7, CIDED, CLR17.1, DEFCAP, DEFCAP-L/S, JRRP, MSPC, NAC, NALP1, PP1044, SLEV1, VAMAS1)
  Tag / fusion protein: FLAG (C terminal on insert)
  Cloning method: Ligation Independent Cloning
Terms and licenses: Academic/Nonprofit Terms; Industry Terms: Not Available to Industry
How to cite: pcDNA3.1 6A NLRP1 UPA-CARD-FLAG R1392E was a gift from Hao Wu (Addgene plasmid # 163981 ; http://n2t.net/addgene:163981 ; RRID:Addgene_163981)
