[The description below was written by a language model from this plasmid's Addgene catalogue record and pLannotate feature annotations shown in this document.]
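Description:
pcDNA3.1 6A NLRP1 UPA-CARD-FLAG R1392E is a mammalian expression plasmid of about 6.3 kb built on the pcDNA3.1 LIC 6A backbone, a pcDNA3.1 derivative adapted for ligation-independent cloning. In E. coli it replicates from a high-copy ColE1/pUC-type origin and is selected through the β-lactamase (AmpR) gene. An f1 origin is also present. For mammalian cells, an SV40 early promoter drives a neomycin/kanamycin phosphotransferase gene terminated by the SV40 poly(A) signal, a cassette that normally permits G418 selection of stable transfectants. Short annotated matches to ble, lacI, bom, an HIV-1 LTR and an attB2 site are small fragments that look like backbone remnants or chance similarities rather than functional parts.

The payload is a C-terminal fragment of human NLRP1 comprising the UPA subdomain and the CARD. It is annotated as a roughly 800 bp NLRP1 coding segment placed downstream of the CMV immediate-early enhancer and promoter and followed by the bovine growth hormone poly(A) signal. T7 and SP6 promoters flank the insert and can serve for in vitro transcription or as sequencing primer sites. The catalogue entry records a C-terminal FLAG tag for detection or immunoprecipitation, although the feature table does not annotate it separately. The insert carries the R1392E substitution, which the record describes as a filament-deficient mutant. The construct comes from work on how the UPA domain promotes CARD filament formation in the NLRP1 and CARD8 inflammasomes. It is suited to transient expression in mammalian cells, most plausibly as a loss-of-function comparison to the wild-type UPA-CARD fragment in assays of filament assembly and downstream inflammasome signalling.
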