Features (pLannotate 1.2.2; 22 found; start..end, strand, type, name):
     87..878     +  CDS            neo: KKA2_KLEPN - Also known as kan, nptII. Experimental evidence at protein level: Swiss-Prot protein existence level 1. Resistance to kanamycin, neomycin, paromomycin, ribostamycin, butirosin and gentamicin B. From Klebsiella pneumoniae.
    902..1060    +  CDS            ble (fragment): BLE_KLEPN - Experimental evidence at protein level: Swiss-Prot protein existence level 1. Binding protein with a strong affinity to the bleomycin family of antibiotics. Binds to CL990; an antimitotic-antibiotic compound. From Klebsiella pneumoniae.
   1055..1176    +  polyA_signal   SV40 poly(A) signal: SV40 polyadenylation signal
   1249..1265    -  protein_bind   lac operator: The lac repressor binds to the lac operator to inhibit transcription in E. coli. This inhibition can be relieved by adding lactose or isopropyl-β-D-thiogalactopyranoside (IPTG). lac repressor encoded by lacI
   1273..1303    -  promoter       lac promoter: promoter for the E. coli lac operon
   1318..1339    -  protein_bind   CAP binding site: CAP binding activates transcription in the presence of cAMP. E. coli catabolite activator protein
   1352..1444    -  CDS            lacI (fragment): lac repressor; lacI; The lac repressor binds to the lac operator to inhibit transcription in E. coli. This inhibition can be relieved by adding lactose or isopropyl-β-D-thiogalactopyranoside (IPTG).
   1627..2215    -  rep_origin     ori: high-copy-number ColE1/pMB1/pBR322/pUC origin of replication
   2386..3246    -  CDS            AmpR: β-lactamase; bla; confers resistance to ampicillin, carbenicillin, and related antibiotics
   3247..3351    -  promoter       AmpR promoter: bla
   3410..3462    -  misc_feature   bom (fragment): basis of mobility region from pBR322
   3617..3996    +  enhancer       CMV enhancer: human cytomegalovirus immediate early enhancer
   3997..4200    +  promoter       CMV promoter: human cytomegalovirus (CMV) immediate early promoter
   4196..4229    +  LTR            5' LTR (truncated) (fragment): truncated 5' long terminal repeat (LTR) from HIV-1
   4245..4263    +  promoter       T7 promoter: promoter for bacteriophage T7 RNA polymerase
   4308..5102    +  CDS            NLRP1 (fragment): NLRP1_HUMAN - Also known as CARD7, DEFCAP From Homo sapiens (Human).
   5104..5128    -  protein_bind   attB2: mutant version of attB; recombination site for the Gateway® BP reaction BP Clonase™
   5200..5218    -  promoter       SP6 promoter: promoter for bacteriophage SP6 RNA polymerase
   5244..5468    +  polyA_signal   bGH poly(A) signal: bovine growth hormone polyadenylation signal
   5472..5493    +  promoter       SV40 promoter (fragment): SV40 enhancer and early promoter
   5514..5942    +  rep_origin     f1 ori (sequence partly withheld): f1 bacteriophage origin of replication; arrow indicates direction of (+) strand synthesis
   5956..20      +  promoter       SV40 promoter (across the origin): SV40 enhancer and early promoter
>Addgene plasmid #163981 | pcDNA3.1 6A NLRP1 UPA-CARD-FLAG R1392E | addgene full sequence | sequence record 322631 | Addgene NGS Result
GAGGCCTAGGCTTTTGCAAAAAGCTCCCGGGAGCTTGTATATCCATTTTCGGATCTGATCAAGAGACAGG
ATGAGGATCGTTTCGCATGATTGAACAAGATGGATTGCACGCAGGTTCTCCGGCCGCTTGGGTGGAGAGG
CTATTCGGCTATGACTGGGCACAACAGACAATCGGCTGCTCTGATGCCGCCGTGTTCCGGCTGTCAGCGC
AGGGGCGCCCGGTTCTTTTTGTCAAGACCGACCTGTCCGGTGCCCTGAATGAACTGCAGGACGAGGCAGC
GCGGCTATCGTGGCTGGCCACGACGGGCGTTCCTTGCGCAGCTGTGCTCGACGTTGTCACTGAAGCGGGA
AGGGACTGGCTGCTATTGGGCGAAGTGCCGGGGCAGGATCTCCTGTCATCTCACCTTGCTCCTGCCGAGA
AAGTATCCATCATGGCTGATGCAATGCGGCGGCTGCATACGCTTGATCCGGCTACCTGCCCATTCGACCA
CCAAGCGAAACATCGCATCGAGCGAGCACGTACTCGGATGGAAGCCGGTCTTGTCGATCAGGATGATCTG
GACGAAGAGCATCAGGGGCTCGCGCCAGCCGAACTGTTCGCCAGGCTCAAGGCGCGCATGCCCGACGGCG
AGGATCTCGTCGTGACCCATGGCGATGCCTGCTTGCCGAATATCATGGTGGAAAATGGCCGCTTTTCTGG
ATTCATCGACTGTGGCCGGCTGGGTGTGGCGGACCGCTATCAGGACATAGCGTTGGCTACCCGTGATATT
GCTGAAGAGCTTGGCGGCGAATGGGCTGACCGCTTCCTCGTGCTTTACGGTATCGCCGCTCCCGATTCGC
AGCGCATCGCCTTCTATCGCCTTCTTGACGAGTTCTTCTGAGCGGGACTCTGGGGTTCGAAATGACCGAC
CAAGCGACGCCCAACCTGCCATCACGAGATTTCGATTCCACCGCCGCCTTCTATGAAAGGTTGGGCTTCG
GAATCGTTTTCCGGGACGCCGGCTGGATGATCCTCCAGCGCGGGGATCTCATGCTGGAGTTCTTCGCCCA
CCCCAACTTGTTTATTGCAGCTTATAATGGTTACAAATAAAGCAATAGCATCACAAATTTCACAAATAAA
GCATTTTTTTCACTGCATTCTAGTTGTGGTTTGTCCAAACTCATCAATGTATCTTATCATGTCTGTATAC
CGTCGACCTCTAGCTAGAGCTTGGCGTAATCATGGTCATAGCTGTTTCCTGTGTGAAATTGTTATCCGCT
CACAATTCCACACAACATACGAGCCGGAAGCATAAAGTGTAAAGCCTGGGGTGCCTAATGAGTGAGCTAA
CTCACATTAATTGCGTTGCGCTCACTGCCCGCTTTCCAGTCGGGAAACCTGTCGTGCCAGCTGCATTAAT
GAATCGGCCAACGCGCGGGGAGAGGCGGTTTGCGTATTGGGCGCTCTTCCGCTTCCTCGCTCACTGACTC
GCTGCGCTCGGTCGTTCGGCTGCGGCGAGCGGTATCAGCTCACTCAAAGGCGGTAATACGGTTATCCACA
GAATCAGGGGATAACGCAGGAAAGAACATGTGAGCAAAAGGCCAGCAAAAGGCCAGGAACCGTAAAAAGG
CCGCGTTGCTGGCGTTTTTCCATAGGCTCCGCCCCCCTGACGAGCATCACAAAAATCGACGCTCAAGTCA
GAGGTGGCGAAACCCGACAGGACTATAAAGATACCAGGCGTTTCCCCCTGGAAGCTCCCTCGTGCGCTCT
CCTGTTCCGACCCTGCCGCTTACCGGATACCTGTCCGCCTTTCTCCCTTCGGGAAGCGTGGCGCTTTCTC
ATAGCTCACGCTGTAGGTATCTCAGTTCGGTGTAGGTCGTTCGCTCCAAGCTGGGCTGTGTGCACGAACC
CCCCGTTCAGCCCGACCGCTGCGCCTTATCCGGTAACTATCGTCTTGAGTCCAACCCGGTAAGACACGAC
TTATCGCCACTGGCAGCAGCCACTGGTAACAGGATTAGCAGAGCGAGGTATGTAGGCGGTGCTACAGAGT
TCTTGAAGTGGTGGCCTAACTACGGCTACACTAGAAGAACAGTATTTGGTATCTGCGCTCTGCTGAAGCC
AGTTACCTTCGGAAAAAGAGTTGGTAGCTCTTGATCCGGCAAACAAACCACCGCTGGTAGCGGTGGTTTT
TTTGTTTGCAAGCAGCAGATTACGCGCAGAAAAAAAGGATCTCAAGAAGATCCTTTGATCTTTTCTACGG
GGTCTGACGCTCAGTGGAACGAAAACTCACGTTAAGGGATTTTGGTCATGAGATTATCAAAAAGGATCTT
CACCTAGATCCTTTTAAATTAAAAATGAAGTTTTAAATCAATCTAAAGTATATATGAGTAAACTTGGTCT
GACAGTTACCAATGCTTAATCAGTGAGGCACCTATCTCAGCGATCTGTCTATTTCGTTCATCCATAGTTG
CCTGACTCCCCGTCGTGTAGATAACTACGATACGGGAGGGCTTACCATCTGGCCCCAGTGCTGCAATGAT
ACCGCGAGACCCACGCTCACCGGCTCCAGATTTATCAGCAATAAACCAGCCAGCCGGAAGGGCCGAGCGC
AGAAGTGGTCCTGCAACTTTATCCGCCTCCATCCAGTCTATTAATTGTTGCCGGGAAGCTAGAGTAAGTA
GTTCGCCAGTTAATAGTTTGCGCAACGTTGTTGCCATTGCTACAGGCATCGTGGTGTCACGCTCGTCGTT
TGGTATGGCTTCATTCAGCTCCGGTTCCCAACGATCAAGGCGAGTTACATGATCCCCCATGTTGTGCAAA
AAAGCGGTTAGCTCCTTCGGTCCTCCGATCGTTGTCAGAAGTAAGTTGGCCGCAGTGTTATCACTCATGG
TTATGGCAGCACTGCATAATTCTCTTACTGTCATGCCATCCGTAAGATGCTTTTCTGTGACTGGTGAGTA
CTCAACCAAGTCATTCTGAGAATAGTGTATGCGGCGACCGAGTTGCTCTTGCCCGGCGTCAATACGGGAT
AATACCGCGCCACATAGCAGAACTTTAAAAGTGCTCATCATTGGAAAACGTTCTTCGGGGCGAAAACTCT
CAAGGATCTTACCGCTGTTGAGATCCAGTTCGATGTAACCCACTCGTGCACCCAACTGATCTTCAGCATC
TTTTACTTTCACCAGCGTTTCTGGGTGAGCAAAAACAGGAAGGCAAAATGCCGCAAAAAAGGGAATAAGG
GCGACACGGAAATGTTGAATACTCATACTCTTCCTTTTTCATTATTATTGAAGCATTTATCAGGGTTATT
GTCTCATGAGCGGATACATATTTGAATGTATTTAGAAAAATAAACAAATAGGGGTTCCGCGCACATTTCC
CCGAAAAGTGCCACCTGACGTCGACGGATCGGGAGATCTCCCGATCCCCTATGGTGCACTCTCAGTACAA
TCTGCTCTGATGCCGCATAGTTAAGCCAGTATCTGCTCCCTGCTTGTGTGTTGGAGGTCGCTGAGTAGTG
CGCGAGCAAAATTTAAGCTACAACAAGGCAAGGCTTGACCGACAATTGCATGAAGAATCTGCTTAGGGTT
AGGCGTTTTGCGCTGCTTCGCGATGTACGGGCCAGATATACGCGTTGACATTGATTATTGACTAGTTATT
AATAGTAATCAATTACGGGGTCATTAGTTCATAGCCCATATATGGAGTTCCGCGTTACATAACTTACGGT
AAATGGCCCGCCTGGCTGACCGCCCAACGACCCCCGCCCATTGACGTCAATAATGACGTATGTTCCCATA
GTAACGCCAATAGGGACTTTCCATTGACGTCAATGGGTGGAGTATTTACGGTAAACTGCCCACTTGGCAG
TACATCAAGTGTATCATATGCCAAGTACGCCCCCTATTGACGTCAATGACGGTAAATGGCCCGCCTGGCA
TTATGCCCAGTACATGACCTTATGGGACTTTCCTACTTGGCAGTACATCTACGTATTAGTCATCGCTATT
ACCATGGTGATGCGGTTTTGGCAGTACATCAATGGGCGTGGATAGCGGTTTGACTCACGGGGATTTCCAA
GTCTCCACCCCATTGACGTCAATGGGAGTTTGTTTTGGCACCAAAATCAACGGGACTTTCCAAAATGTCG
TAACAACTCCGCCCCATTGACGCAAATGGGCGGTAGGCGTGTACGGTGGGAGGTCTATATAAGCAGAGCT
CTCTGGCTAACTAGAGAACCCACTGCTTACTGGCTTATCGAAATTAATACGACTCACTATAGGGAGACCC
AAGCTTGGTACCGAGCTCGGATCCCTACTTCCAATCCAATGCCACCATGTCCCCCTTGGGAGTCCTCCTG
AAAATGATCCATAATGCCCTGCGCTTCATTCCCGTCACCTCTGTGGTGTTGCTTTACCACCGCGTCCATC
CTGAGGAAGTCACCTTCCACCTCTACCTGATCCCAAGTGACTGCTCCATTCGGAAGGCCATAGATGATCT
AGAAATGAAATTCCAGTTTGTGCGAATCCACAAGCCACCCCCGCTGACCCCACTTTATATGGGCTGTCGT
TACACTGTGTCTGGGTCTGGTTCAGGGATGCTGGAAATACTCCCCAAGGAACTGGAGCTCTGCTATCGAA
GCCCTGGAGAAGACCAGCTGTTCTCGGAGTTCTACGTTGGCCACTTGGGATCAGGGATCAGGCTGCAAGT
GAAAGACAAGAAAGATGAGACTCTGGTGTGGGAGGCCTTGGTGAAACCAGGAGATCTCATGCCTGCAACT
ACTCTGATCCCTCCAGCCCGCATAGCCGTACCTTCACCTCTGGATGCCCCGCAGTTGCTGCACTTTGTGG
ACCAGTATCGAGAGCAGCTGATAGCCGAAGTGACATCGGTGGAGGTTGTCTTGGACAAACTGCATGGACA
GGTGCTGAGCCAGGAGCAGTACGAGAGGGTGCTGGCTGAGAACACGAGGCCCAGCCAGATGCGGAAGCTG
TTCAGCTTGAGCCAGTCCTGGGACCGGAAGTGCAAAGATGGACTCTACCAAGCCCTGAAGGAGACCCATC
CTCACCTCATTATGGAACTCTGGGAGAAGGGCAGCAAAAAGGGACTCCTGCCACTCAGCAGCGACCCAGC
TTTCTTGTACAAAGTGGTTGATATCGACTACAAGGACGATGACGACAAGTAGTAATAACATTGGAAGTGG
ATAATCTAGAGGGCCCTATTCTATAGTGTCACCTAAATGCTAGAGCTCGCTGATCAGCCTCGACTGTGCC
TTCTAGTTGCCAGCCATCTGTTGTTTGCCCCTCCCCCGTGCCTTCCTTGACCCTGGAAGGTGCCACTCCC
ACTGTCCTTTCCTAATAAAATGAGGAAATTGCATCGCATTGTCTGAGTAGGTGTCATTCTATTCTGGGGG
GTGGGGTGGGGCAGGACAGCAAGGGGGAGGATTGGGAAGACAATAGCAGGCATGCTGGGGATGCGGTGGG
CTCTATGGCTTCTGAGGCGGAAAGAACCAGCTGGGGCTCTAGGGGGTATCCCC
[124 nt withheld, positions 5514-5637]
C
[91 nt withheld, positions 5639-5729]
A
[49 nt withheld, positions 5731-5779]
CCTTTGACGTTGGAGTCCACGTTCTTT
[37 nt withheld, positions 5807-5843]
ACCCTATCTCGGTCTATTCTTTTGATTTATAAGGGATTTTGCCGATTTCGGCCTATTGGTTAAAAAATGA
GCTGATTTAACAAAAATTTAACGCGAATTAATTCTGTGGAATGTGTGTCAGTTAGGGTGTGGAAAGTCCC
CAGGCTCCCCAGCAGGCAGAAGTATGCAAAGCATGCATCTCAATTAGTCAGCAACCAGGTGTGGAAAGTC
CCCAGGCTCCCCAGCAGGCAGAAGTATGCAAAGCATGCATCTCAATTAGTCAGCAACCATAGTCCCGCCC
CTAACTCCGCCCATCCCGCCCCTAACTCCGCCCAGTTCCGCCCATTCTCCGCCCCATGGCTGACTAATTT
TTTTTATTTATGCAGAGGCCGAGGCCGCCTCTGCCTCTGAGCTATTCCAGAAGTAGTGAGGAGGCTTTTT
TG
