>Addgene plasmid #163981 | pcDNA3.1 6A NLRP1 UPA-CARD-FLAG R1392E | depositor partial sequence | sequence record 318200 | Insert sequence
ATGTCCCCCTTGGGAGTCCTCCTGAAAATGATCCATAATGCCCTGCGCTTCATTCCCGTCACCTCTGTGG
TGTTGCTTTACCACCGCGTCCATCCTGAGGAAGTCACCTTCCACCTCTACCTGATCCCAAGTGACTGCTC
CATTCGGAAGGCCATAGATGATCTAGAAATGAAATTCCAGTTTGTGCGAATCCACAAGCCACCCCCGCTG
ACCCCACTTTATATGGGCTGTCGTTACACTGTGTCTGGGTCTGGTTCAGGGATGCTGGAAATACTCCCCA
AGGAACTGGAGCTCTGCTATCGAAGCCCTGGAGAAGACCAGCTGTTCTCGGAGTTCTACGTTGGCCACTT
GGGATCAGGGATCAGGCTGCAAGTGAAAGACAAGAAAGATGAGACTCTGGTGTGGGAGGCCTTGGTGAAA
CCAGGAGATCTCATGCCTGCAACTACTCTGATCCCTCCAGCCCGCATAGCCGTACCTTCACCTCTGGATG
CCCCGCAGTTGCTGCACTTTGTGGACCAGTATCGAGAGCAGCTGATAGCCGAAGTGACATCGGTGGAGGT
TGTCTTGGACAAACTGCATGGACAGGTGCTGAGCCAGGAGCAGTACGAGAGGGTGCTGGCTGAGAACACG
AGGCCCAGCCAGATGCGGAAGCTGTTCAGCTTGAGCCAGTCCTGGGACCGGAAGTGCAAAGATGGACTCT
ACCAAGCCCTGAAGGAGACCCATCCTCACCTCATTATGGAACTCTGGGAGAAGGGCAGCAAAAAGGGACT
CCTGCCACTCAGCAGCGACCCAGCTTTCTTGTACAAAGTGGTTGATATCGACTACAAGGACGATGACGAC
AAGTAG
